Addgene plasmid #116780: pHAGE-PTEN
Purpose: Lentiviral expression of PTEN
Depositing lab: Gordon Mills & Kenneth Scott. Depositing organization: Baylor College of Medicine. Publication: Systematic Functional Annotation of Somatic Mutations in Cancer. Ng PK, Li J, Jeong KJ, Shao S, Chen H, Tsang YH, Sengupta S, Wang Z, Bhavana VH, Tran R, Soewito S, Minussi DC, Moreno D, Kong K, Dogruluk T, Lu H, Gao J, Tokheim C, Zhou DC, Johnson AM, Zeng J, Ip CKM, Ju Z, Wester M, Yu S, Li Y, Vellano CP, Schultz N, Karchin R, Ding L, Lu Y, Cheung LWT, Chen K, Shaw KR, Meric-Bernstam F, Scott KL, Yi S, Sahni N, Liang H, Mills GB. Cancer Cell. 2018 Mar 12;33(3):450-462.e10. doi: 10.1016/j.ccell.2018.01.021. PubMed 29533785.
Backbone
  Vector backbone: pHAGE
  Vector type: Lentiviral
Growth in bacteria
  Bacterial resistance: Ampicillin, 100 μg/mL
  Growth temperature: 37°C
  Growth strain: Stbl3
  Copy number: High Copy
Gene/Insert
  Gene/Insert name: PTEN
  Species: H. sapiens (human)
  Mutation: WT
  Entrez Gene: PTEN (a.k.a. 10q23del, BZS, CWS1, DEC, GLM2, MHAM, MMAC1, PTEN1, PTENbeta, TEP1)
  Cloning method: Gateway Cloning
Terms and licenses: Academic/Nonprofit Terms; Industry Terms: Not Available to Industry
How to cite: pHAGE-PTEN was a gift from Gordon Mills & Kenneth Scott (Addgene plasmid # 116780 ; http://n2t.net/addgene:116780 ; RRID:Addgene_116780)
