[The description below was written by a language model from this plasmid's Addgene catalogue record and pLannotate feature annotations shown in this document.]
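Description:
pHAGE-PTEN is an HIV-1-based lentiviral expression plasmid carrying wild-type human PTEN in the pHAGE backbone, with a sequenced length of about 9.7 kb. It is maintained in E. coli through a high-copy ColE1/pUC-type origin and selected with ampicillin via the β-lactamase gene. The record lists a recombination-deficient strain (Stbl3) as the host, which is usual for plasmids containing repeated LTR sequences. The viral portion includes a truncated 5' LTR, the Ψ packaging signal with an adjoining gag fragment, the Rev response element for Rev-dependent nuclear export of the genomic RNA, the cPPT/CTS element, and a 3' LTR with a U3 deletion that makes the integrated provirus self-inactivating. No intact viral protein genes are annotated, only gag, Rev and nef fragments, so packaging functions would have to be supplied in trans.

Within the transfer cassette, the constitutive EF-1α promoter drives the PTEN open reading frame, which is flanked by attB1 and attB2 sites left by Gateway recombination cloning. Downstream lie short T3 and T7 promoter sequences, an attB4 fragment and a V5 epitope sequence. The record does not say whether V5 is fused in frame to PTEN, so a tagged product should not be assumed. An EMCV IRES then allows translation of puromycin N-acetyltransferase from the same transcript, linking puromycin selection of transduced cells to expression of the insert, and a WPRE enhances transcript expression. The stated purpose is lentiviral expression of PTEN, a phosphatase that antagonises PI3K-AKT signalling. The associated publication concerns systematic functional annotation of somatic cancer mutations, so a wild-type construct like this may serve there as a reference for mutant alleles, though the record does not state this.
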