Features (pLannotate 1.2.2; 30 found; start..end, strand, type, name):
    377..634     +  LTR            5' LTR (truncated): truncated 5' long terminal repeat (LTR) from HIV-1
    681..806     +  misc_feature   HIV-1 Ψ: packaging signal of human immunodeficiency virus type 1
    790..1128    +  CDS            HIV-1 gag (fragment): gag protein from human immunodeficiency virus 1; gag
   1303..1536    +  misc_feature   RRE: The Rev response element (RRE) of HIV-1 allows for Rev-dependent mRNA export from the nucleus to the cytoplasm.
   1913..2013    +  CDS            Rev (fragment): human immunodeficiency virus 1 (HIV-1) Rev protein; rev; enhances nuclear export of unspliced and incompletely spliced viral mRNAs
   2058..2175    +  misc_feature   cPPT/CTS: central polypurine tract and central termination sequence of HIV-1
   2223..3401    +  promoter       EF-1α promoter: strong constitutive promoter for human elongation factor EF-1α
   3422..3442    +  protein_bind   attB1: mutant version of attB; core recombination site for the Gateway® BP reaction BP Clonase™
   3448..4656    +  CDS            PTEN: PTEN_HUMAN - Also known as MMAC1, TEP1. Experimental evidence at protein level: Swiss-Prot protein existence level 1. [Isoform alpha]: Functional kinase, like isoform 1 it antagonizes the PI3K-AKT/PKB signaling pathway. Plays a role in mitochondrial energetic metabolism by promoting COX activity and ATP production, via collaboration with isoform 1 in increasing protein levels of PINK1. From Homo sapiens (Human).
   4661..4685    -  protein_bind   attB2: mutant version of attB; recombination site for the Gateway® BP reaction BP Clonase™
   4693..4711    +  promoter       T3 promoter: promoter for bacteriophage T3 RNA polymerase
   4737..4755    -  promoter       T7 promoter: promoter for bacteriophage T7 RNA polymerase
   4761..4779    -  protein_bind   attB4 (fragment): mutant version of attB; core recombination site for the Gateway® BP reaction BP Clonase™
   4835..4876    +  CDS            V5 tag: epitope tag from simian virus 5
   5002..5464    +  misc_feature   IRES: internal ribosome entry site (IRES) of the encephalomyocarditis virus (EMCV)
   5478..6075    +  CDS            PuroR (fragment): puromycin N-acetyltransferase; pac from Streptomyces; confers resistance to puromycin
   6091..6679    +  misc_feature   WPRE: woodchuck hepatitis virus posttranscriptional regulatory element
   6687..6752    +  CDS            nef (fragment): NEF_HV1Z2 - Experimental evidence at protein level: Swiss-Prot protein existence level 1. Extracellular Nef protein targets CD4(+) T-lymphocytes for apoptosis by interacting with CXCR4 surface receptors. From Human immunodeficiency virus type 1 group M subtype D (isolate Z2/CDC-Z34) (HIV-1).
   6754..6987    +  LTR            3' LTR (ΔU3): self-inactivating 3' long terminal repeat (LTR) from HIV-1
   7192..7296    +  promoter       AmpR promoter: bla
   7297..8157    +  CDS            AmpR: β-lactamase; bla; confers resistance to ampicillin, carbenicillin, and related antibiotics
   8328..8916    +  rep_origin     ori: high-copy-number ColE1/pMB1/pBR322/pUC origin of replication
   9099..9153    +  CDS            lacI (fragment): lac repressor; lacI; The lac repressor binds to the lac operator to inhibit transcription in E. coli. This inhibition can be relieved by adding lactose or isopropyl-β-D-thiogalactopyranoside (IPTG).
   9159..9252    +  rep_origin     SV40 ori (fragment): SV40 origin of replication
   9277..9314    +  CDS            lacI (fragment): lac repressor; lacI; The lac repressor binds to the lac operator to inhibit transcription in E. coli. This inhibition can be relieved by adding lactose or isopropyl-β-D-thiogalactopyranoside (IPTG).
   9327..9348    +  protein_bind   CAP binding site: CAP binding activates transcription in the presence of cAMP. E. coli catabolite activator protein
   9363..9393    +  promoter       lac promoter: promoter for the E. coli lac operon
   9401..9417    +  protein_bind   lac operator: The lac repressor binds to the lac operator to inhibit transcription in E. coli. This inhibition can be relieved by adding lactose or isopropyl-β-D-thiogalactopyranoside (IPTG). lac repressor encoded by lacI
   9451..9534    +  polyA_signal   SV40 poly(A) signal (fragment): SV40 polyadenylation signal
   9701..329     +  CDS            nef (fragment) (across the origin): NEF_HV1BR - Experimental evidence at protein level: Swiss-Prot protein existence level 1. Extracellular Nef protein targets CD4(+) T-lymphocytes for apoptosis by interacting with CXCR4 surface receptors (PubMed:14990729). From Human immunodeficiency virus type 1 group M subtype B (isolate BRU/LAI) (HIV-1).
>Addgene plasmid #116780 | pHAGE-PTEN | addgene full sequence | sequence record 241718 | Addgene NGS Result
TGGAAGGGCTAATTCACTCCCAAAGAAGACAAGATATCCTTGATCTGTGGATCTACCACACACAAGGCTA
CTTCCCTGATTAGCAGAACTACACACCAGGGCCAGGGGTCAGATATCCACTGACCTTTGGATGGTGCTAC
AAGCTAGTACCAGTTGAGCCAGATAAGGTAGAAGAGGCCAATAAAGGAGAGAACACCAGCTTGTTACACC
CTGTGAGCCTGCATGGGATGGATGACCCGGAGAGAGAAGTGTTAGAGTGGAGGTTTGACAGCCGCCTAGC
ATTTCATCACGTGGCCCGAGAGCTGCATCCGGAGTACTTCAAGAACTGCTGATATCGAGCTTGCTACAAG
GGACTTTCCGCTGGGGACTTTCCAGGGAGGCGTGGCCTGGGCGGGACTGGGGAGTGGCGAGCCCTCAGAT
CCTGCATATAAGCAGCTGCTTTTTGCCTGTACTGGGTCTCTCTGGTTAGACCAGATCTGAGCCTGGGAGC
TCTCTGGCTAACTAGGGAACCCACTGCTTAAGCCTCAATAAAGCTTGCCTTGAGTGCTTCAAGTAGTGTG
TGCCCGTCTGTTGTGTGACTCTGGTAACTAGAGATCCCTCAGACCCTTTTAGTCAGTGTGGAAAATCTCT
AGCAGTGGCGCCCGAACAGGGACTTGAAAGCGAAAGGGAAACCAGAGGAGCTCTCTCGACGCAGGACTCG
GCTTGCTGAAGCGCGCACGGCAAGAGGCGAGGGGCGGCGACTGGTGAGTACGCCAAAAATTTTGACTAGC
GGAGGCTAGAAGGAGAGAGATGGGTGCGAGAGCGTCAGTATTAAGCGGGGGAGAATTAGATCGCGATGGG
AAAAAATTCGGTTAAGGCCAGGGGGAAAGAAAAAATATAAATTAAAACATATAGTATGGGCAAGCAGGGA
GCTAGAACGATTCGCAGTTAATCCTGGCCTGTTAGAAACATCAGAAGGCTGTAGACAAATACTGGGACAG
CTACAACCATCCCTTCAGACAGGATCAGAAGAACTTAGATCATTATATAATACAGTAGCAACCCTCTATT
GTGTGCATCAAAGGATAGAGATAAAAGACACCAAGGAAGCTTTAGACAAGATAGAGGAAGAGCAAAACAA
AAGTAAGACCACCGCACAGCAAGCGGCCGGCCGCTGATCTTCAGACCTGGAGGAGGAGATATGAGGGACA
ATTGGAGAAGTGAATTATATAAATATAAAGTAGTAAAAATTGAACCATTAGGAGTAGCACCCACCAAGGC
AAAGAGAAGAGTGGTGCAGAGAGAAAAAAGAGCAGTGGGAATAGGAGCTTTGTTCCTTGGGTTCTTGGGA
GCAGCAGGAAGCACTATGGGCGCAGCGTCAATGACGCTGACGGTACAGGCCAGACAATTATTGTCTGGTA
TAGTGCAGCAGCAGAACAATTTGCTGAGGGCTATTGAGGCGCAACAGCATCTGTTGCAACTCACAGTCTG
GGGCATCAAGCAGCTCCAGGCAAGAATCCTGGCTGTGGAAAGATACCTAAAGGATCAACAGCTCCTGGGG
ATTTGGGGTTGCTCTGGAAAACTCATTTGCACCACTGCTGTGCCTTGGAATGCTAGTTGGAGTAATAAAT
CTCTGGAACAGATTTGGAATCACACGACCTGGATGGAGTGGGACAGAGAAATTAACAATTACACAAGCTT
AATACACTCCTTAATTGAAGAATCGCAAAACCAGCAAGAAAAGAATGAACAAGAATTATTGGAATTAGAT
AAATGGGCAAGTTTGTGGAATTGGTTTAACATAACAAATTGGCTGTGGTATATAAAATTATTCATAATGA
TAGTAGGAGGCTTGGTAGGTTTAAGAATAGTTTTTGCTGTACTTTCTATAGTGAATAGAGTTAGGCAGGG
ATATTCACCATTATCGTTTCAGACCCACCTCCCAACCCCGAGGGGACCCGACAGGCCCGAAGGAATAGAA
GAAGAAGGTGGAGAGAGAGACAGAGACAGATCCATTCGATTAGTGAACGGATCTCGACGGTATCGCCGAA
TTCACAAATGGCAGTATTCATCCACAATTTTAAAAGAAAAGGGGGGATTGGGGGGTACAGTGCAGGGGAA
AGAATAGTAGACATAATAGCAACAGACATACAAACTAAAGAATTACAAAAACAAATTACAAAAATTCAAA
ATTTTCGGGTTTATTACAGGGACAGCAGAGATCCAGTTTGGACTAGTCGTGAGGCTCCGGTGCCCGTCAG
TGGGCAGAGCGCACATCGCCCACAGTCCCCGAGAAGTTGGGGGGAGGGGTCGGCAATTGAACCGGTGCCT
AGAGAAGGTGGCGCGGGGTAAACTGGGAAAGTGATGTCGTGTACTGGCTCCGCCTTTTTCCCGAGGGTGG
GGGAGAACCGTATATAAGTGCAGTAGTCGCCGTGAACGTTCTTTTTCGCAACGGGTTTGCCGCCAGAACA
CAGGTAAGTGCCGTGTGTGGTTCCCGCGGGCCTGGCCTCTTTACGGGTTATGGCCCTTGCGTGCCTTGAA
TTACTTCCACCTGGCTGCAGTACGTGATTCTTGATCCCGAGCTTCGGGTTGGAAGTGGGTGGGAGAGTTC
GAGGCCTTGCGCTTAAGGAGCCCCTTCGCCTCGTGCTTGAGTTGAGGCCTGGCCTGGGCGCTGGGGCCGC
CGCGTGCGAATCTGGTGGCACCTTCGCGCCTGTCTCGCTGCTTTCGATAAGTCTCTAGCCATTTAAAATT
TTTGATGACCTGCTGCGACGCTTTTTTTCTGGCAAGATAGTCTTGTAAATGCGGGCCAAGATCTGCACAC
TGGTATTTCGGTTTTTGGGGCCGCGGGCGGCGACGGGGCCCGTGCGTCCCAGCGCACATGTTCGGCGAGG
CGGGGCCTGCGAGCGCGGCCACCGAGAATCGGACGGGGGTAGTCTCAAGCTGGCCGGCCTGCTCTGGTGC
CTGGCCTCGCGCCGCCGTGTATCGCCCCGCCCTGGGCGGCAAGGCTGGCCCGGTCGGCACCAGTTGCGTG
AGCGGAAAGATGGCCGCTTCCCGGCCCTGCTGCAGGGAGCTCAAAATGGAGGACGCGGCGCTCGGGAGAG
CGGGCGGGTGAGTCACCCACACAAAGGAAAAGGGCCTTTCCGTCCTCAGCCGTCGCTTCATGTGACTCCA
CGGAGTACCGGGCGCCGTCCAGGCACCTCGATTAGTTCTCGAGCTTTTGGAGTACGTCGTCTTTAGGTTG
GGGGGAGGGGTTTTATGCGATGGAGTTTCCCCACACTGAGTGGGTGGAGACTGAAGTTAGGCCAGCTTGG
CACTTGATGTAATTCTCCTTGGAATTTGCCCTTTTTGAGTTTGGATCTTGGTTCATTCTCAAGCCTCAGA
CAGTGGTTCAAAGTTTTTTTCTTCCATTTCAGGTGTCGTGAAGCGGCCCTGCAGATATCAACAAGTTTGT
ACAAAAAAGCAGGCACCATGACAGCCATCATCAAAGAGATCGTTAGCAGAAACAAAAGGAGATATCAAGA
GGATGGATTCGACTTAGACTTGACCTATATTTATCCAAACATTATTGCTATGGGATTTCCTGCAGAAAGA
CTTGAAGGCGTATACAGGAACAATATTGATGATGTAGTAAGGTTTTTGGATTCAAAGCATAAAAACCATT
ACAAGATATACAATCTTTGTGCTGAAAGACATTATGACACCGCCAAATTTAATTGCAGAGTTGCACAATA
TCCTTTTGAAGACCATAACCCACCACAGCTAGAACTTATCAAACCCTTTTGTGAAGATCTTGACCAATGG
CTAAGTGAAGATGACAATCATGTTGCAGCAATTCACTGTAAAGCTGGAAAGGGACGAACTGGTGTAATGA
TATGTGCATATTTATTACATCGGGGCAAATTTTTAAAGGCACAAGAGGCCCTAGATTTCTATGGGGAAGT
AAGGACCAGAGACAAAAAGGGAGTAACTATTCCCAGTCAGAGGCGCTATGTGTATTATTATAGCTACCTG
TTAAAGAATCATCTGGATTATAGACCAGTGGCACTGTTGTTTCACAAGATGATGTTTGAAACTATTCCAA
TGTTCAGTGGCGGAACTTGCAATCCTCAGTTTGTGGTCTGCCAGCTAAAGGTGAAGATATATTCCTCCAA
TTCAGGACCCACACGACGGGAAGACAAGTTCATGTACTTTGAGTTCCCTCAGCCGTTACCTGTGTGTGGT
GATATCAAAGTAGAGTTCTTCCACAAACAGAACAAGATGCTAAAAAAGGACAAAATGTTTCACTTTTGGG
TAAATACATTCTTCATACCAGGACCAGAGGAAACCTCAGAAAAAGTAGAAAATGGAAGTCTATGTGATCA
AGAAATCGATAGCATTTGCAGTATAGAGCGTGCAGATAATGACAAGGAATATCTAGTACTTACTTTAACA
AAAAATGATCTTGACAAAGCAAATAAAGACAAAGCCAACCGATACTTTTCTCCAAATTTTAAGGTGAAGC
TGTACTTCACAAAAACAGTAGAGGAGCCGTCAAATCCAGAGGCTAGCAGTTCAACTTCTGTAACACCAGA
TGTTAGTGACAATGAACCTGATCATTATAGATATTCTGACACCACTGACTCTGATCCAGAGAATGAACCT
TTTGATGAAGATCAGCATACACAAATTACAAAAGTCTAGAACCCAGCTTTCTTGTACAAAGTGGTGATAT
CCAATTAACCCTCACTAAAGGGATGTATAATGATGTGTGTAAATTCCCTATAGTGAGTCGTATTACCACC
CAACTTTTCTATACAAAGTGGTTGATATCCAGCACAGTGGCGGCCGCTCGAGTCTAGAGGGCCCGCGGTT
CGAAGGTAAGCCTATCCCTAACCCTCTCCTCGGTCTCGATTCTACGCGTACCGGTTAGTAATGAGATCCC
TCCCCCCCCCCTAACGTTACTGGCCGAAGCCGCTTGGAATAAGGCCGGTGTGCGTTTGTCTATATGTTAT
TTTCCACCATATTGCCGTCTTTTGGCAATGTGAGGGCCCGGAAACCTGGCCCTGTCTTCTTGACGAGCAT
TCCTAGGGGTCTTTCCCCTCTCGCCAAAGGAATGCAAGGTCTGTTGAATGTCGTGAAGGAAGCAGTTCCT
CTGGAAGCTTCTTGAAGACAAACAACGTCTGTAGCGACCCTTTGCAGGCAGCGGAACCCCCCACCTGGCG
ACAGGTGCCTCTGCGGCCAAAAGCCACGTGTATAAGATACACCTGCAAAGGCGGCACAACCCCAGTGCCA
CGTTGTGAGTTGGATAGTTGTGGAAAGAGTCAAATGGCTCTCCTCAAGCGTATTCAACAAGGGGCTGAAG
GATGCCCAGAAGGTACCCCATTGTATGGGATCTGATCTGGGGCCTCGGTGCACATGCTTTACATGTGTTT
AGTCGAGGTTAAAAAAACGTCTAGGCCCCCCGAACCACGGGGACGTGGTTTTCCTTTGAAAAACACGATG
ATAATATGGCCACACATATGACCGAGTACAAGCCCACGGTGCGCCTCGCCACCCGCGACGACGTCCCCAG
GGCCGTACGCACCCTCGCCGCCGCGTTCGCCGACTACCCCGCCACGCGCCACACCGTCGATCCGGACCGC
CACATCGAGCGGGTCACCGAGCTGCAAGAACTCTTCCTCACGCGCGTCGGGCTCGACATCGGCAAGGTGT
GGGTCGCGGACGACGGCGCCGCGGTGGCGGTCTGGACCACGCCGGAGAGCGTCGAAGCGGGGGCGGTGTT
CGCCGAGATCGGCCCGCGCATGGCCGAGTTGAGCGGTTCCCGGCTGGCCGCGCAGCAACAGATGGAAGGC
CTCCTGGCGCCGCACCGGCCCAAGGAGCCCGCGTGGTTCCTGGCCACCGTCGGCGTCTCGCCCGACCACC
AGGGCAAGGGTCTGGGCAGCGCCGTCGTGCTCCCCGGAGTGGAGGCGGCCGAGCGCGCCGGGGTGCCCGC
CTTCCTGGAGACCTCCGCGCCCCGCAACCTCCCCTTCTACGAGCGGCTCGGCTTCACCGTCACCGCCGAC
GTCGAGGTGCCCGAAGGACCGCGCACCTGGTGCATGACCCGCAAGCCCGGTGCCTAAATCGATAGATCCT
AATCAACCTCTGGATTACAAAATTTGTGAAAGATTGACTGGTATTCTTAACTATGTTGCTCCTTTTACGC
TATGTGGATACGCTGCTTTAATGCCTTTGTATCATGCTATTGCTTCCCGTATGGCTTTCATTTTCTCCTC
CTTGTATAAATCCTGGTTGCTGTCTCTTTATGAGGAGTTGTGGCCCGTTGTCAGGCAACGTGGCGTGGTG
TGCACTGTGTTTGCTGACGCAACCCCCACTGGTTGGGGCATTGCCACCACCTGTCAGCTCCTTTCCGGGA
CTTTCGCTTTCCCCCTCCCTATTGCCACGGCGGAACTCATCGCCGCCTGCCTTGCCCGCTGCTGGACAGG
GGCTCGGCTGTTGGGCACTGACAATTCCGTGGTGTTGTCGGGGAAATCATCGTCCTTTCCTTGGCTGCTC
GCCTGTGTTGCCACCTGGATTCTGCGCGGGACGTCCTTCTGCTACGTCCCTTCGGCCCTCAATCCAGCGG
ACCTTCCTTCCCGCGGCCTGCTGCCGGCTCTGCGGCCTCTTCCGCGTCTTCGCCTTCGCCCTCAGACGAG
TCGGATCTCCCTTTGGGCCGCCTCCCCGCCTGAGATCCTTTAAGACCAATGACTTACAAGGCAGCTGTAG
ATCTTAGCCACTTTTTAAAAGAAAAGGGGGGACTGGAAGGGCTAATTCACTCCCAACGAAGACAAGATCT
GCTTTTTGCTTGTACTGGGTCTCTCTGGTTAGACCAGATCTGAGCCTGGGAGCTCTCTGGCTAACTAGGG
AACCCACTGCTTAAGCCTCAATAAAGCTTGCCTTGAGTGCTTCAAGTAGTGTGTGCCCGTCTGTTGTGTG
ACTCTGGTAACTAGAGATCCCTCAGACCCTTTTAGTCAGTGTGGAAAATCTCTAGCAGTAGTAGTTCATG
TCATCTTATTATTCAGTATTTATAACTTGCAAAGAAATGAATATCAGAGAGTGAGAGGCCCGGGTTAATT
AAGGAAAGGGCTAGATCATTCTTGAAGACGAAAGGGCCTCGTGATACGCCTATTTTTATAGGTTAATGTC
ATGATAATAATGGTTTCTTAGACGTCAGGTGGCACTTTTCGGGGAAATGTGCGCGGAACCCCTATTTGTT
TATTTTTCTAAATACATTCAAATATGTATCCGCTCATGAGACAATAACCCTGATAAATGCTTCAATAATA
TTGAAAAAGGAAGAGTATGAGTATTCAACATTTCCGTGTCGCCCTTATTCCCTTTTTTGCGGCATTTTGC
CTTCCTGTTTTTGCTCACCCAGAAACGCTGGTGAAAGTAAAAGATGCTGAAGATCAGTTGGGTGCACGAG
TGGGTTACATCGAACTGGATCTCAACAGCGGTAAGATCCTTGAGAGTTTTCGCCCCGAAGAACGTTTTCC
AATGATGAGCACTTTTAAAGTTCTGCTATGTGGCGCGGTATTATCCCGTGTTGACGCCGGGCAAGAGCAA
CTCGGTCGCCGCATACACTATTCTCAGAATGACTTGGTTGAGTACTCACCAGTCACAGAAAAGCATCTTA
CGGATGGCATGACAGTAAGAGAATTATGCAGTGCTGCCATAACCATGAGTGATAACACTGCGGCCAACTT
ACTTCTGACAACGATCGGAGGACCGAAGGAGCTAACCGCTTTTTTGCACAACATGGGGGATCATGTAACT
CGCCTTGATCGTTGGGAACCGGAGCTGAATGAAGCCATACCAAACGACGAGCGTGACACCACGATGCCTG
TAGCAATGGCAACAACGTTGCGCAAACTATTAACTGGCGAACTACTTACTCTAGCTTCCCGGCAACAATT
AATAGACTGGATGGAGGCGGATAAAGTTGCAGGACCACTTCTGCGCTCGGCCCTTCCGGCTGGCTGGTTT
ATTGCTGATAAATCTGGAGCCGGTGAGCGTGGGTCTCGCGGTATCATTGCAGCACTGGGGCCAGATGGTA
AGCCCTCCCGTATCGTAGTTATCTACACGACGGGGAGTCAGGCAACTATGGATGAACGAAATAGACAGAT
CGCTGAGATAGGTGCCTCACTGATTAAGCATTGGTAACTGTCAGACCAAGTTTACTCATATATACTTTAG
ATTGATTTAAAACTTCATTTTTAATTTAAAAGGATCTAGGTGAAGATCCTTTTTGATAATCTCATGACCA
AAATCCCTTAACGTGAGTTTTCGTTCCACTGAGCGTCAGACCCCGTAGAAAAGATCAAAGGATCTTCTTG
AGATCCTTTTTTTCTGCGCGTAATCTGCTGCTTGCAAACAAAAAAACCACCGCTACCAGCGGTGGTTTGT
TTGCCGGATCAAGAGCTACCAACTCTTTTTCCGAAGGTAACTGGCTTCAGCAGAGCGCAGATACCAAATA
CTGTTCTTCTAGTGTAGCCGTAGTTAGGCCACCACTTCAAGAACTCTGTAGCACCGCCTACATACCTCGC
TCTGCTAATCCTGTTACCAGTGGCTGCTGCCAGTGGCGATAAGTCGTGTCTTACCGGGTTGGACTCAAGA
CGATAGTTACCGGATAAGGCGCAGCGGTCGGGCTGAACGGGGGGTTCGTGCACACAGCCCAGCTTGGAGC
GAACGACCTACACCGAACTGAGATACCTACAGCGTGAGCTATGAGAAAGCGCCACGCTTCCCGAAGGGAG
AAAGGCGGACAGGTATCCGGTAAGCGGCAGGGTCGGAACAGGAGAGCGCACGAGGGAGCTTCCAGGGGGA
AACGCCTGGTATCTTTATAGTCCTGTCGGGTTTCGCCACCTCTGACTTGAGCGTCGATTTTTGTGATGCT
CGTCAGGGGGGCGGAGCCTATGGAAAAACGCCAGCAACGCGGCCTTTTTACGGTTCCTGGCCTTTTGCTG
GCCTTTTGCTCACATGTTCTTTCCTGCGTTATCCCCTGATTCTGTGGATAACCGTATTACCGCCTTTGAG
TGAGCTGATACCGCTCGCCGCAGCCGAACGACCGAGCGCAGCGAGTCAGTGAGCGAGGAAGCGGAAGAGC
GCCCAATACGCAAACCGCCTCTCCCCGCGCGTTGGCCGATTCATTAATGCAGCAAGCTCATGGCTGACTA
ATTTTTTTTATTTATGCAGAGGCCGAGGCCGCCTCGGCCTCTGAGCTATTCCAGAAGTAGTGAGGAGGCT
TTTTTGGAGGCCTAGGCTTTTGCAAAAAGCTCCCCGTGGCACGACAGGTTTCCCGACTGGAAAGCGGGCA
GTGAGCGCAACGCAATTAATGTGAGTTAGCTCACTCATTAGGCACCCCAGGCTTTACACTTTATGCTTCC
GGCTCGTATGTTGTGTGGAATTGTGAGCGGATAACAATTTCACACAGGAAACAGCTATGACATGATTACG
AATTTCACAAATAAAGCATTTTTTTCACTGCATTCTAGTTGTGGTTTGTCCAAACTCATCAATGTATCTT
ATCATGTCTGGATCAACTGGATAACTCAAGCTAACCAAAATCATCCCAAACTTCCCACCCCATACCCTAT
TACCACTGCCAATTACCTGTGGTTTCATTTACTCTAAACCTGTGATTCCTCTGAATTATTTTCATTTTAA
AGAAATTGTATTTGTTAAATATGTACTACAAACTTAGTAGT
