>Addgene plasmid #116780 | pHAGE-PTEN | depositor partial sequence | sequence record 219656 | insert
ATGACAGCCATCATCAAAGAGATCGTTAGCAGAAACAAAAGGAGATATCAAGAGGATGGATTCGACTTAG
ACTTGACCTATATTTATCCAAACATTATTGCTATGGGATTTCCTGCAGAAAGACTTGAAGGCGTATACAG
GAACAATATTGATGATGTAGTAAGGTTTTTGGATTCAAAGCATAAAAACCATTACAAGATATACAATCTT
TGTGCTGAAAGACATTATGACACCGCCAAATTTAATTGCAGAGTTGCACAATATCCTTTTGAAGACCATA
ACCCACCACAGCTAGAACTTATCAAACCCTTTTGTGAAGATCTTGACCAATGGCTAAGTGAAGATGACAA
TCATGTTGCAGCAATTCACTGTAAAGCTGGAAAGGGACGAACTGGTGTAATGATATGTGCATATTTATTA
CATCGGGGCAAATTTTTAAAGGCACAAGAGGCCCTAGATTTCTATGGGGAAGTAAGGACCAGAGACAAAA
AGGGAGTAACTATTCCCAGTCAGAGGCGCTATGTGTATTATTATAGCTACCTGTTAAAGAATCATCTGGA
TTATAGACCAGTGGCACTGTTGTTTCACAAGATGATGTTTGAAACTATTCCAATGTTCAGTGGCGGAACT
TGCAATCCTCAGTTTGTGGTCTGCCAGCTAAAGGTGAAGATATATTCCTCCAATTCAGGACCCACACGAC
GGGAAGACAAGTTCATGTACTTTGAGTTCCCTCAGCCGTTACCTGTGTGTGGTGATATCAAAGTAGAGTT
CTTCCACAAACAGAACAAGATGCTAAAAAAGGACAAAATGTTTCACTTTTGGGTAAATACATTCTTCATA
CCAGGACCAGAGGAAACCTCAGAAAAAGTAGAAAATGGAAGTCTATGTGATCAAGAAATCGATAGCATTT
GCAGTATAGAGCGTGCAGATAATGACAAGGAATATCTAGTACTTACTTTAACAAAAAATGATCTTGACAA
AGCAAATAAAGACAAAGCCAACCGATACTTTTCTCCAAATTTTAAGGTGAAGCTGTACTTCACAAAAACA
GTAGAGGAGCCGTCAAATCCAGAGGCTAGCAGTTCAACTTCTGTAACACCAGATGTTAGTGACAATGAAC
CTGATCATTATAGATATTCTGACACCACTGACTCTGATCCAGAGAATGAACCTTTTGATGAAGATCAGCA
TACACAAATTACAAAAGTCTGA
